Addgene plasmid #238725: HaloTag-BCL2L11 Vector
Depositing lab: Promega Corporation.
Backbone
  Vector backbone: pFN28K HaloTag(R) CMV-neo Flexi(R) Vector
  Vector type: Mammalian Expression
  Selectable markers: Neomycin
Growth in bacteria
  Bacterial resistance: Kanamycin, 50 μg/mL
  Growth temperature: 37°C
  Growth strain: DH5alpha
  Copy number: High Copy
Gene/Insert
  Gene/Insert name: BCL2L11
  Species: H. sapiens (human)
  Mutation: None
  Entrez Gene: BCL2L11 (a.k.a. BAM, BIM, BOD)
  Promoter: CMV
  Tag / fusion protein: HaloTag (R) (N terminal on backbone)
  Cloning method: Other
How to cite: HaloTag-BCL2L11 Vector was a gift from Promega Corporation (Addgene plasmid # 238725 ; http://n2t.net/addgene:238725 ; RRID:Addgene_238725)
