[The description below was written by a language model from this plasmid's Addgene catalogue record and pLannotate feature annotations shown in this document.]
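Description:
HaloTag-BCL2L11 Vector is a mammalian expression plasmid of about 5.8 kb built on the pFN28K HaloTag CMV-neo Flexi backbone. It carries the human BCL2L11 coding sequence (also known as BIM, a pro-apoptotic BCL-2 family member) with no recorded mutations. It is propagated in E. coli as a high-copy plasmid from a ColE1/pUC-type origin, and a ColE1 cer site helps keep the plasmid monomeric. A single neo (nptII) gene serves both hosts. An EM7 bacterial promoter drives it for kanamycin selection in bacteria, while an upstream SV40 enhancer/early promoter and a synthetic poly(A) signal allow neomycin-class selection of stably transfected mammalian cells.

The expression cassette uses the CMV immediate-early enhancer and promoter followed by a chimeric β-globin/immunoglobulin intron, which generally improves transcript processing and expression. The open reading frame begins with HaloTag, a modified bacterial dehalogenase that bonds covalently to chloroalkane ligands. A TEV protease recognition site follows, and then BCL2L11, giving an N-terminally tagged fusion from which the tag can be cleaved. The annotated BCL2L11 coding region spans roughly 600 bp, but the record does not say which isoform it represents. A T7 promoter sits just upstream of the fusion and could support in vitro transcription or cell-free expression, and an SV40 poly(A) signal lies downstream of the insert. Several short annotated fragments (SET1, T7 terminator, large T antigen, M13 ori, bom, tnpA) appear to be backbone remnants rather than functional parts.

The record does not state a specific application. HaloTag fusions of this kind are typically used for fluorescent ligand labelling and imaging, covalent capture or pull-down of the protein, and as energy-transfer acceptors in protein interaction assays.
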