Features (pLannotate 1.2.2; 21 found; start..end, strand, type, name):
    140..517     +  enhancer       CMV enhancer: human cytomegalovirus immediate early enhancer
    519..718     +  promoter       CMV promoter: human cytomegalovirus (CMV) immediate early promoter
    857..989     +  intron         chimeric intron: chimera between introns from human β-globin and immunoglobulin heavy chain genes
   1033..1051    +  promoter       T7 promoter: promoter for bacteriophage T7 RNA polymerase
   1067..1957    +  CDS            HaloTag®: modified bacterial dehalogenase that forms covalent bonds with chloroalkane derivatives
   1970..1990    +  CDS            TEV site: tobacco etch virus (TEV) protease recognition and cleavage site
   2006..2599    +  CDS            BCL2L11: B2L11_HUMAN - Also known as BIM. Experimental evidence at protein level: Swiss-Prot protein existence level 1. Induces apoptosis and anoikis. Isoform BimL is more potent than isoform BimEL. Isoform Bim-alpha1, isoform Bim-alpha2 and isoform Bim-alpha3 induce apoptosis, although less potent than isoform BimEL, isoform BimL and isoform BimS. Isoform Bim-gamma induces apoptosis. Isoform Bim-alpha3 induces apoptosis possibly through a caspase- mediated pathway. Isoform BimAC and isoform BimABC lack the ability to induce apoptosis. From Homo sapiens (Human).
   2608..2663    +  misc_feature   MCS: pUC18/19 multiple cloning site
   2670..2719    +  CDS            SET1 (fragment): solubility-enhancement tag derived from T7 phage gene 10B
   2727..2746    +  terminator     T7 terminator (fragment): transcription terminator for bacteriophage T7 RNA polymerase
   2768..2889    -  polyA_signal   SV40 poly(A) signal: SV40 polyadenylation signal
   2912..2980    -  CDS            large T antigen (fragment): large T antigen from SV40 (simian virus 40)
   2985..3017    +  rep_origin     M13 ori (fragment): M13 bacteriophage origin of replication; arrow indicates direction of (+) strand synthesis
   3018..3069    -  misc_feature   bom (fragment): basis of mobility region from pBR322
   3134..3491    +  promoter       SV40 promoter: SV40 enhancer and early promoter
   3506..3553    +  promoter       EM7 promoter: synthetic bacterial promoter&nbsp
   3585..4376    +  CDS            neo: KKA2_KLEPN - Also known as kan, nptII. Experimental evidence at protein level: Swiss-Prot protein existence level 1. Resistance to kanamycin, neomycin, paromomycin, ribostamycin, butirosin and gentamicin B. From Klebsiella pneumoniae.
   4443..4491    +  polyA_signal   poly(A) signal: synthetic polyadenylation signal
   4512..4601    -  CDS            tnpA (fragment): TN5P_ECOLX - Also known as tnp. Experimental evidence at protein level: Swiss-Prot protein existence level 1. Mediates transposition of transposon Tn5 by a 'cut and paste' mechanism. First, the monomeric transposase binds the 19 bp inverted DNA repeats flanking the transposon. Then, dimerization of the DNA- bound transposase creates a synaptic DNA complex. After nicking of the first DNA strand, excision of the transposon proceeds through a series of intermediates. The transposase then mediates the insertion of the transposon at a new site by strand transfer. The activity of the wild- type tran
   4730..5318    -  rep_origin     ori: high-copy-number ColE1/pMB1/pBR322/pUC origin of replication
   5434..5717    +  misc_feature   cer region: ColE1-derived recombination site that helps to maintain plasmids as monomers
>Addgene plasmid #238725 | HaloTag-BCL2L11 Vector | addgene full sequence | sequence record 481953 | Addgene NGS Result
TCAATATTGGCCATTAGCCATATTATTCATTGGTTATATAGCATAAATCAATATTGGCTATTGGCCATTG
CATACGTTGTATCTATATCATAATATGTACATTTATATTGGCTCATGTCCAATATGACCGCCATGTTGGC
ATTGATTATTGACTAGTTATTAATAGTAATCAATTACGGGGTCATTAGTTCATAGCCCATATATGGAGTT
CCGCGTTACATAACTTACGGTAAATGGCCCGCCTGGCTGACCGCCCAACGACCCCCGCCCATTGACGTCA
ATAATGACGTATGTTCCCATAGTAACGCCAATAGGGACTTTCCATTGACGTCAATGGGTGGAGTATTTAC
GGTAAACTGCCCACTTGGCAGTACATCAAGTGTATCATATGCCAAGTCCGCCCCCTATTGACGTCAATGA
CGGTAAATGGCCCGCCTGGCATTATGCCCAGTACATGACCTTACGGGACTTTCCTACTTGGCAGTACATC
TACGTATTAGTCATCGCTATTACCATGGTGATGCGGTTTTGGCAGTACACCAATGGGCGTGGATAGCGGT
TTGACTCACGGGGATTTCCAAGTCTCCACCCCATTGACGTCAATGGGAGTTTGTTTTGGCACCAAAATCA
ACGGGACTTTCCAAAATGTCGTAATAACCCCGCCCCGTTGACGCAAATGGGCGGTAGGCGTGTACGGTGG
GAGGTCTATATAAGCAGAGCTGGTTTAGTGAACCGTCAGATCACTAGAAGCTTTATTGCGGTAGTTTATC
ACAGTTAAATTGCTAACGCAGTCAGTGCTTCTGACACAACAGTCTCGAACTTAAGCTGCAGAAGTTGGTC
GTGAGGCACTGGGCAGGTAAGTATCAAGGTTACAAGACAGGTTTAAGGAGACCAATAGAAACTGGGCTTG
TCGAGACAGAGAAGACTCTTGCGTTTCTGATAGGCACCTATTGGTCTTACTGACATCCACTTTGCCTTTC
TCTCCACAGGTGTCCACTCCCAGTTCAATTACAGCTCTTAAGGCTAGAGTATTAATACGACTCACTATAG
GGCTAGCAAAGCCACCATGGCAGAAATCGGTACTGGCTTTCCATTCGACCCCCATTATGTGGAAGTCCTG
GGCGAGCGCATGCACTACGTCGATGTTGGTCCGCGCGATGGCACCCCTGTGCTGTTCCTGCACGGTAACC
CGACCTCCTCCTACGTGTGGCGCAACATCATCCCGCATGTTGCACCGACCCATCGCTGCATTGCTCCAGA
CCTGATCGGTATGGGCAAATCCGACAAACCAGACCTGGGTTATTTCTTCGACGACCACGTCCGCTTCATG
GATGCCTTCATCGAAGCCCTGGGTCTGGAAGAGGTCGTCCTGGTCATTCACGACTGGGGCTCCGCTCTGG
GTTTCCACTGGGCCAAGCGCAATCCAGAGCGCGTCAAAGGTATTGCATTTATGGAGTTCATCCGCCCTAT
CCCGACCTGGGACGAATGGCCAGAATTTGCCCGCGAGACCTTCCAGGCCTTCCGCACCACCGACGTCGGC
CGCAAGCTGATCATCGATCAGAACGTTTTTATCGAGGGTACGCTGCCGATGGGTGTCGTCCGCCCGCTGA
CTGAAGTCGAGATGGACCATTACCGCGAGCCGTTCCTGAATCCTGTTGACCGCGAGCCACTGTGGCGCTT
CCCAAACGAGCTGCCAATCGCCGGTGAGCCAGCGAACATCGTCGCGCTGGTCGAAGAATACATGGACTGG
CTGCACCAGTCCCCTGTCCCGAAGCTGCTGTTCTGGGGCACCCCAGGCGTTCTGATCCCACCGGCCGAAG
CCGCTCGCCTGGCCAAAAGCCTGCCTAACTGCAAGGCTGTGGACATCGGCCCGGGTCTGAATCTGCTGCA
AGAAGACAACCCGGACCTGATCGGCAGCGAGATCGCGCGCTGGCTGTCGACGCTCGAGATTTCCGGCGAG
CCAACCACTGAGGATCTGTACTTTCAGAGCGATAACGCGATCGCCATGGCAAAGCAACCTTCTGATGTAA
GTTCTGAGTGTGACCGAGAAGGTAGACAATTGCAGCCTGCGGAGAGGCCTCCCCAGCTCAGACCTGGGGC
CCCTACCTCCCTACAGACAGAGCCACAAGGTAATCCTGAAGGCAATCACGGAGGTGAAGGGGACAGCTGC
CCCCACGGCAGCCCTCAGGGCCCGCTGGCCCCACCTGCCAGCCCTGGCCCTTTTGCTACCAGATCCCCGC
TTTTCATCTTTATGAGAAGATCCTCCCTGCTGTCTCGATCCTCCAGTGGGTATTTCTCTTTTGACACAGA
CAGGAGCCCAGCACCCATGAGTTGTGACAAATCAACACAAACCCCAAGTCCTCCTTGCCAGGCCTTCAAC
CACTATCTCAGTGCAATGGCTTCCATGAGGCAGGCTGAACCTGCAGATATGCGCCCAGAGATATGGATCG
CCCAAGAGTTGCGGCGTATTGGAGACGAGTTTAACGCTTACTATGCAAGGAGGGTATTTTTGAATAATTA
CCAAGCAGCCGAAGACCACCCACGAATGGTTATCTTACGACTGTTACGTTACATTGTCCGCCTGGTGTGG
AGAATGCATGTTTAAACGAATTCGGGCTCGGTACCCGGGGATCCTCTAGAGTCGACCTGCAGGCATGCAA
GCTGATCCGGCTGCTAACAAAGCCCGAAAGGAAGCTGAGTTGGCTGCTGCCACCGCTGAGCAATAACTAG
CATAACCCCTTGGGGCGGCCGCTTCGAGCAGACATGATAAGATACATTGATGAGTTTGGACAAACCACAA
CTAGAATGCAGTGAAAAAAATGCTTTATTTGTGAAATTTGTGATGCTATTGCTTTATTTGTAACCATTAT
AAGCTGCAATAAACAAGTTAACAACAACAATTGCATTCATTTTATGTTTCAGGTTCAGGGGGAGATGTGG
GAGGTTTTTTTAAGCAAGTAAAACCTCTACAAATGTGGTAAAATCGAATTTTAACAAAATATTAACGCTT
ACAATTTCCTGATGCGGTATTTTCTCCTTACGCATCTGTGCGGTATTTCACACCGCATACGCGGATCTGC
GCAGCACCATGGCCTGAAATAACCTCTGAAAGAGGAACTTGGTTAGGTACCTTCTGAGGCGGAAAGAACC
AGCTGTGGAATGTGTGTCAGTTAGGGTGTGGAAAGTCCCCAGGCTCCCCAGCAGGCAGAAGTATGCAAAG
CATGCATCTCAATTAGTCAGCAACCAGGTGTGGAAAGTCCCCAGGCTCCCCAGCAGGCAGAAGTATGCAA
AGCATGCATCTCAATTAGTCAGCAACCATAGTCCCGCCCCTAACTCCGCCCATCCCGCCCCTAACTCCGC
CCAGTTCCGCCCATTCTCCGCCCCATGGCTGACTAATTTTTTTTATTTATGCAGAGGCCGAGGCCGCCTC
GGCCTCTGAGCTATTCCAGAAGTAGTGAGGAGGCTTTTTTGGAGGCCTAGGCTTTTGCAAAAAGCTTAAT
TAACTGTTGACAATTAATCATCGGCATAGTATGTCGGCATAGTATAATACGACAAGGTGAGGAACTAAAC
CCAGGAGGCAGATCATGATTGAACAAGATGGATTGCACGCAGGTTCTCCGGCCGCTTGGGTGGAGAGGCT
ATTCGGCTATGACTGGGCACAACAGACAATCGGCTGCTCTGATGCCGCCGTGTTCCGGCTGTCAGCGCAG
GGGCGCCCGGTTCTTTTTGTCAAGACCGACCTGTCCGGTGCCCTGAATGAACTGCAGGACGAGGCAGCGC
GGCTATCGTGGCTGGCCACGACGGGCGTTCCTTGCGCAGCTGTGCTCGACGTTGTCACTGAAGCGGGAAG
GGACTGGCTGCTATTGGGCGAAGTGCCGGGGCAGGATCTCCTGTCATCTCACCTTGCTCCTGCCGAGAAA
GTATCCATCATGGCTGATGCAATGCGGCGGCTGCATACGCTTGATCCGGCTACCTGCCCATTCGACCACC
AAGCGAAACATCGCATCGAGCGAGCACGTACTCGGATGGAAGCCGGTCTTGTCGATCAGGATGATCTGGA
CGAAGAGCATCAGGGGCTCGCGCCAGCCGAACTGTTCGCCAGGCTCAAGGCGCGCATGCCCGACGGCGAG
GATCTCGTCGTGACCCATGGCGATGCCTGCTTGCCGAATATCATGGTGGAAAATGGCCGCTTTTCTGGAT
TCATCGACTGTGGCCGGCTGGGTGTGGCGGACCGCTATCAGGACATAGCGTTGGCTACCCGTGATATTGC
TGAAGAGCTTGGCGGCGAATGGGCTGACCGCTTCCTCGTGCTTTACGGTATCGCCGCTCCCGATTCGCAG
CGCATCGCCTTCTATCGCCTTCTTGACGAGTTCTTCTGAGCGGGACTCTGGGGTTCGAAATGACCGACCA
AGCGACGCCCAACCTGCCATCACGATGGCCGCAATAAAATATCTTTATTTTCATTACATCTGTGTGTTGG
TTTTTTGTGTGAATCGATAGCGATAAGGATCCTCTTTGCGCTTGCGTTTTCCCTTGTCCAGATAGCCCAG
TAGCTGACATTCATCCGGGGTCAGCACCGTTTCTGCGGACTGGCTTTCTACCCGGTATCAGCTCACTCAA
AGGCGGTAATACGGTTATCCACAGAATCAGGGGATAACGCAGGAAAGAACATGTGAGCAAAAGGCCAGCA
AAAGGCCAGGAACCGTAAAAAGGCCGCGTTGCTGGCGTTTTTCCATAGGCTCCGCCCCCCTGACGAGCAT
CACAAAAATCGACGCTCAAGTCAGAGGTGGCGAAACCCGACAGGACTATAAAGATACCAGGCGTTTCCCC
CTGGAAGCTCCCTCGTGCGCTCTCCTGTTCCGACCCTGCCGCTTACCGGATACCTGTCCGCCTTTCTCCC
TTCGGGAAGCGTGGCGCTTTCTCATAGCTCACGCTGTAGGTATCTCAGTTCGGTGTAGGTCGTTCGCTCC
AAGCTGGGCTGTGTGCACGAACCCCCCGTTCAGCCCGACCGCTGCGCCTTATCCGGTAACTATCGTCTTG
AGTCCAACCCGGTAAGACACGACTTATCGCCACTGGCAGCAGCCACTGGTAACAGGATTAGCAGAGCGAG
GTATGTAGGCGGTGCTACAGAGTTCTTGAAGTGGTGGCCTAACTACGGCTACACTAGAAGGACAGTATTT
GGTATCTGCGCTCTGCTGAAGCCAGTTACCTTCGGAAAAAGAGTTGGTAGCTCTTGATCCGGCAAACAAA
CCACCGCTGGTAGCGGTGGTTTTTTTGTTTGCAAGCAGCAGATTACGCGCAGAAAAAAAGGATTTCAAGA
AGATCCTTTGATCTTTTCTACGGGGTCTGACGCTCAGTGGAACGAAAACTCACGTTAAGGGATTTTGGTC
ATGAGATTATCAAAAAGGATCTTCACCTAGATCCTTTTATAGTCCGGAAATACAGGAACGCACGCTGGAT
GGCCCTTCGCTGGGATGGTGAAACCATGAAAAATGGCAGCTTCAGTGGATTAAGTGGGGGTAATGTGGCC
TGTACCCTCTGGTTGCATAGGTATTCATACGGTTAAAATTTATCAGGCGCGATTGCGGCAGTTTTTCGGG
TGGTTTGTTGCCATTTTTACCTGTCTGCTGCCGTGATCGCGCTGAACGCGTTTTAGCGGTGCGTACAATT
AAGGGATTATGGTAAATCCACTTACTGTCTGCCCTCGTAGCCATCGAGATAAACCGCAGTACTCCGGCCA
CGATGCGTCCGGCGTAGAGGATCGAGATCT
